>Addgene plasmid #169095 | pAGM62636 | addgene full sequence | sequence record 335669 | Addgene NGS Result
GTGATCCGTTTAAACTATCAGTGTTTGACAGGATATATTGGCGGGTAAACCTAAGAGAAAAGAGCGTTTA
TTAGAATAATCGGATATTTAAAAGGGCGTGAAAAGGTTTATCCGTTCGTCCATTTGTATGTGCATGCCAA
CCACAGGGTTCCCCTCGGGAGTGCCGCAAGGGTGACTTCGCCTATATTGGACGACGGCGCGCAGAGGGCG
ACCTCTTTTTGGGTTACGATTGTAGGATTATCACTAAAACAATACATGAACATATTCAAATGGCAATCTC
TCTAAGGCATTGGAAATAAATACAAATAACAGTTGGGTGGAGTTTTTCGACCTGAGGGCGTTAACCTTCT
GTTAACCTAAAAGCTCTTGCCCAAACAGCAGAATCGGCGCTAATTGCCAGCGGCGGAACTTTTCCAGTTT
CGCGAAAAATATCGCCACTGGCAAGGAATGGGTTTGAGATGGCGAAGTCTGTCCTAAAAGCAGCGCCTGT
AGTTGTAGGGTTGACGGCCTTGATGGAGCGTCATGCCGATGCCCTCTCGAGCCAACTTCAAGCACATCAT
CTTAAGGTTTTCCCGCCGCATTCCGAGAAGGGCATTCGAACATTCGGGCCATCGGAGGCGTCCAAGCTGC
TCGGCGTTGGCGAGTCATATTTACGGCAGACCGCGTCTGAGATGCCAGAGTTGAATGTTAGCATGAGCCC
GGGTGGCAGGCGAATGTTCTCAATTGAAGATATCCATGTGATTCGGAAGTATATGGATCAGGTCGGCCGC
GGGAACCGGCGCTACCTGCCACATCGTCGAGGCGGCGAGCAGCTTCAGGTTATCTCTGTGATGAATTTCA
AAGGTGGGTCGGGTAAGACCACCACCGCCGCGCATCTGGCGCAGTACCTCGCTATGCGCGGATATCGAGT
CTTGGCCATTGATCTCGATCCTCAAGCGAGCCTTTCTGCACTCTTTGGGAGCCAACCGGAAACGGACGTT
GGCCCGAACGAAACGCTCTACGGCGCTATAAGGTATGATGATGAGCAGGTGGCAATCGAACGAGTCGTCC
GAGGGACTTACATTCCCGACCTCCACCTGATTCCTGGTAACCTTGAGCTGATGGAGTTTGAACACGATAC
GCCACGCGCGCTGATGAACCGCAAAGAGGGCGACACGCTCTTTTATGGTCGCATCAGCCAAGTAATTGAA
GATATCGCGGATAACTATGACGTCGTGGTCATCGACTGCCCTCCCCAGCTTGGGTATCTCACGCTATCCG
CATTGACTGCGGCGACGTCCATTCTTGTCACGGTCCATCCGCAGATGCTGGATGTGATGTCGATGAACCA
GTTTCTGGCAATGACATCGAACCTTTTGCGTGAAATCGAGAATGCTGGCGCCAAGTTCAAGTTTAATTGG
ATGCGCTATCTGATAACCCGTTTCGAACCGAGCGACGGACCACAGAACCAAATGGTAGGTTATCTGCGGT
CGATTTTTGGCGAAAATGTCCTCAATTTTCCGATGCTTAAAACCACCGCGGTTTCGGACGCTGGCCTGAC
AAACCAGACTCTATTCGAAGTGGAGCGTGGCCTGTTCACGCGCTCGACCTATGATCGAGCCTTGGAGGCG
ATGAACGCCGTCAACGACGAGATCGAAACACTGATCAAAAAAGCATGGGGTAGGCCCACATGAGCCGGAA
GCACATCCTTGGCGTGTCAACTGACGCCCCTGAAACGTCGCCCGCCGACAATAGGACGGCAAAGAACCGC
TCCATGCCGCTCCTCGGCGTAACAAGGAAGGAGCGCGATCCGGCAACGAAGCTCACAGCGAACATTGGTA
ACGCACTGCGAGAGCAAAACGATCGTCTTAGCCGTGCCGAAGAGATCGAGCGGCGACTCGCTGAAGGTCA
GGCAGTGATAGAGTTGGATGCCTCGTCAATAGAACCGTCTTTCGTGCAGGATCGTATGCGAGGGGACATT
GACGGGCTCCTTACTTCGATCCGGGAACAAGGACAGCAAGTCCCAATCCTTGTGCGACCGCATCCGAGCC
AGCCGGGCCGATATCAGGTTGCCTTCGGCCACCGCCGGCTACGCGCCGTTTCAGAACTCGGACTTCCGGT
CAGAGCGGTCGTTCGCGAACTGACGGACGAGCAAGTGGTCGTAGCACAGGGTCAGGAAAACAATGAGCGC
GAAGATCTTACCTTCATCGAAAAGGCGCGCTTCGCACATCGCCTGAACAGGCAGTTTTCTCGAGAGATTG
TCATCGCCGCGATGTCGATCGACAAGAGCAATTTGTCCAAGATGCTTCTGCTCGTCGACGCCCTCCCCTC
TGAACTGACCGATGCTATTGGTGCCGCTCCTGGTGTTGGACGGCCGAGTTGGCAACAACTTGCCGAGCTG
ATTGAGAAAGTTTCTTCACCGGCCGACGTGGCTAAATATGCTATGTCGGAGGAAGTTCAAGCGCTGCCAT
CGGCAGAACGATTCAAGGCGGTGATCGCTAGTCTGAAGCCCAGTCGGGTTGCGCGTGGACTTCCCGAGGT
CATGGCCACCCCAGACGGCACCAGAATTGCACAGGTGACGCAGAGCAAGGCCAAACTGGAAATCACGATT
GACAGGAAGGCGACGCCCGATTTTGCGACCTTCGTGCTCGATCATGTGCCAGCGCTGTATCAAGCGTACC
ACGCTGAGAACCAACGGAAACGGGGAGAGTAAACCGCAAAAGAAAAGAGCCCCCTCAACGTCGCCGTCGC
GGAAGCCCTTCTGTCTCTCTAGCGCGAACAGAATCGCATTTCCTCGAATCCTCGTCAAGAGTTTTTAGCG
CCGTTTTGGTGAGCTGATTTCCTTTGCCTGCTGAAAGGTGAAAGATGATGCAGACAGGAAGTGTAACGAC
GCCATTCGGGCGGCGGCCAATGACGCTTGCGCTTGTGCGGCGCCAGACGGCGCTGGCCGATATCAAACAA
GGCAAGACAGCGGACAAGTGGAAGGTCTTTAGAGATGCGTCCGCGGCCATGGAACTACTTGGAATCCAGT
CCAACAGTCTTGCCGTCCTTGATGCGCTATTGAGCTTTCACCCGGAAACGGAGTTGCGTCAGGAGGCACA
GCTGATCGTGTTCCCGTCGAATGCTCAGCTTGCCCTTCGGGCGCATGGGATGGCTGGCGCGACTTTGCGT
AGGCACATCGCCATGCTCGTGGAGTCAGGCTTGATCGTCCGGAAGGATAGCGCCAACGGAAAGCGTTACG
CTCGTAAGGATGGCGCTGGTCAGATCGAGCGCGCGTTTGGCTTCGATTTGTCTCCGCTTCTCGCGCGGTC
CGAGGAGCTAGCGATGATGGCACAGCAGGTGATGGCCGATCGAGCAGCATTCAGGATGGCCAAAGAAAGT
CTGACGATTTGCCGACGGGACGTTCGGAAGCTAATTACGGCAGCTATGGAAGAGGGAGCGGAGGGCGACT
GGCAAGCTGTCGAGGAAGTCTATGTGGAACTTGTGGGTAGAATTCCACGCGCCCCGACGCTTGCTGATGT
AGAGTCAATTCTCGAAGAGATGTGGATGCTCCAGGAAGAGATAATCAACCGGTTGGAAATTAGAGACAAT
TCAGAAAATAATAGCACCAATGCTGCCCAGAGCGAGCAGCACATACAGAATTCAAAACCCGAATCCGTTA
ATGAACTTGAACCTCGCTCTGAAAAGGAGCAGGGCGCTAAGCCGAGTGAAATAGACCGGGCAAGGAGCGA
GCCGATAAAAGCGTTCCCCCTCGGGATGATCCTGAAAGCATGCCCGACCATTGGCAATTATGGGCCGAGC
GGTGCGGTTGCTAGCTGGCGTGACCTCATGTCGGCTGCGGTGGTGGTTCGGTCTATGCTGGGGGTCAGCC
CGTCGGCTTACCAAGACGCGTGTGAGGCAATGGGACCGGAGAATGCGGCAGCAGCGATGGCGTGCATTTT
GGAGCGAGCGAACTTCATCAATTCGCCCGGGGGCTATCTCCGAGATCTGACACGGCGGAGCGAGCTCGGG
AAGTTTTCACTTGGCCCGATGATAATGGCGCTCTTGAAGGCTAGCGGGCAGGGGACGTTGCGGTTTGGCT
AGAATTAGCGAGTATGGAGCAGGATGGTCTGTGGTCAGCTGACCACAGACCTAATAGGTTGAAAACATGA
GCGTTTTTTGGATGATCGACAGACCATCCGATTCCCGGAGTACCAAGCGTGCTCTGATGGGAGCGATAAC
ATTACTCAACAAGCACGAAGGCCCCATGCCGATCGTTGATCGTGAAGGAGAGCCTGCTCTACATGCGGCG
GTATTTTGCCGGCCGAGGCATGTAGTCGCGGAGCACTGCCTATTTACTGCCCTAGGCACAAACGTTGACT
CTTGGATCGAGCTGGCAGACAAAGCAATAACCCACACAGAGGACGATTAATGGCTGACGAAGAGATCCAG
AATCCGCCGGACGGTACTGCTGCTGCCGAAGTTGAGCCGGCTGCTCCTAGAGGTAGAAGAGAAAAGAAAG
CACCAGCCGAAACAGCCCGCACGGGATCGTTCAAATCCGTGAAGCCGAAAACCCGCGGCCTCAGCAACCG
AGAAAAACTGGAGAAGATCGGTCAAATCGAAGCTCAGGTCGCTGGCGGCGCAACCTTGAAGGACGCCGTT
AAGATCGTGGGTATTTCCGTTCAGACCTATTATCAATGGAAGAGAGCTGCGGTTCAACCTGTCTCACAGA
ATCCGGCCGTGTCTGTTTCAGTTGACGATGAACTCGGCGAGTTCATCCAACTCGAGGAGGAAAATCGGCG
GCTCAGAAAGCCGAGTGCGCGGAACCCCTATTTGTTTATTTTTCTAAATACATTCAAATATGTATCCGCT
CATGAGACAATAACCCTGATAAATGCTTCAATAATATTGAAAAAGGAAGAGTATGGCTAAAATGAGAATA
TCACCGGAATTGAAAAAACTGATCGAAAAATACCGCTGCGTAAAAGATACGGAAGGAATGTCTCCTGCTA
AGGTATATAAGCTGGTGGGAGAAAATGAAAACCTATATTTAAAAATGACGGACAGCCGGTATAAAGGGAC
CACCTATGATGTGGAACGGGAAAAGGACATGATGCTATGGCTGGAAGGAAAGCTGCCTGTTCCAAAGGTC
CTGCACTTTGAACGGCATGATGGCTGGAGCAATCTGCTCATGAGTGAGGCCGATGGCGTCCTTTGCTCGG
AAGAGTATGAAGATGAACAAAGCCCTGAAAAGATTATCGAGCTGTATGCGGAGTGCATCAGGCTCTTTCA
CTCCATCGACATATCGGATTGTCCCTATACGAATAGCTTAGACAGCCGCTTAGCCGAATTGGATTACTTA
CTGAATAACGATCTGGCCGATGTGGATTGCGAAAACTGGGAAGAGGACACTCCATTTAAAGATCCGCGCG
AGCTGTATGATTTTTTAAAGACGGAAAAGCCCGAAGAGGAACTTGTCTTTTCCCACGGCGACCTGGGAGA
CAGCAACATCTTTGTGAAAGATGGCAAAGTAAGTGGCTTTATTGATCTTGGGAGAAGCGGCAGGGCGGAC
AAGTGGTATGACATTGCCTTCTGCGTCCGGTCGCTCAGGGAGGATATCGGGGAAGAACAGTATGTCGAGC
TATTTTTTGACTTACTGGGGATCAAGCCTGATTGGGAGAAAATAAAATATTATATTTTACTGGATGAATT
GTTTTAGCTGTTTAATAAGATGATCTTCTTGAGATCGTTTTGGTCTGCGCGTAATCTCTTGCTCTGAAAA
CGAAAAAACCGCCTTGCAGGGCGGTTTTTCGAAGGTTCTCTGAGCTACCAACTCTTTGAACCGAGGTAAC
TGGCTTGGAGGAGCGCAGTCACCAAAACTTGTCCTTTCAGTTTAGCCTTAACCGGCGCATGACTTCAAGA
CTAACTCCTCTAAATCAATTACCAGTGGCTGCTGCCAGTGGTGCTTTTGCATGTCTTTCCGGGTTGGACT
CAAGACGATAGTTACCGGATAAGGCGCAGCGGTCGGACTGAACGGGGGGTTCGTGCATACAGTCCAGCTT
GGAGCGAACTGCCTACCCGGAACTGAGTGTCAGGCGTGGAATGAGACAAACGCGGCCATAACAGCGGAAT
GACACCGGTAAACCGAAAGGCAGGAACAGGAGAGCGCACGAGGGAGCCGCCAGGGGGAAACGCCTGGTAT
CTTTATAGTCCTGTCGGGTTTCGCCACCACTGATTTGAGCGTCAGATTTCGTGATGCTTGTCAGGGGGGC
GGAGCCTATGGAAAAACGGCTTTGCCGCGGCCCTCTCACTTCCCTGTTAAGTATCTTCCTGGCATCTTCC
AGGAAATCTCCGCCCCGTTCGTAAGCCATTTCCGCTCGCCGCAGTCGAACGACCGAGCGTAGCGAGTCAG
TGAGCGAGGAAGCGGAATATATCCTGTATCACATATTCTGCTGACGCACCGGTGCAGCCTTTTTTCTCCT
GCCACATGAAGCACTTCACTGACACCCTCATCAGTGCCAACATAGTAAGCCAGTATACACTCCGCTAGCG
CCCTGCTCGGATCTGTTGGACCGGACAGTAGTCATGGTTGATGGGCTGCCTGTATCGAGTGGTGATTTTG
TGCCGAGCTGCCGGTCGGGGAGCTGTTGGCTGGCTGGTGGCAGGATATATTGTGGTGTAAACAAATTGAC
GCTTAGACAACTTAATAACACATTGCGGACGTTTTTAATGTACTGGGGTTGAACACTCTGTGAAGACAAT
GCCTGAGACCAGTGGTATGGGGTACCGCACGGTCTGCCAATCCGACGGAGGTTTATGAATTTTCCACCTT
TTCCACAAGCTCAACTAGTATTAACGATGTGGATTTAGCAAAAAAAACCTGTAACCCTAAATGTAAAATA
ACGGGTAAGCCTGCCAACCATGTTATGGCAGATTAAGCGTCTTTTTGAAGGGCACCGCATCTTTCGCGTT
GCCGTAAATGTATCCGTTTAGCAATAAGGAAATTCTTAATGAATAATCCGTCGTTACTCAATCATGCGGT
CGAAACGATGGCAGTTGGCTCGAAAAGTTTTGCGACAGCCTCAAAGTTATTTGATGCAAAAACCCGGCGC
AGCGTACTGATGCTCTACGCCTGGTGCCGCCATTGTGACGATGTTATTGACGATCAGACGCTGGGCTTTC
AGGCCCGGCAGCCTGCCTTACAAACGCCCGAACAACGTCTGATGCAACTTGAGATGAAAACGCGCCAGGC
CTATGCAGGATCGCAGATGCACGAACCGGCGTTTGCGGCTTTTCGGGAAGTGGCTATGGCTCATGATATC
GCCCCGGCTTACGCGTTTGATCATCTGGAAGGCTTCGCCATGGATGTACGCGAAGCGCAATACAGCCAAC
TGGATGATACGCTGCGCTATTGCTATCACGTTGCAGGCGTTGTCGGCTTGATGATGGCGCAAATCATGGG
CGTGCGGGATAACGCCACGCTGGACCGCGCCTGTGACCTTGGGCTGGCATTTCAGTTGACCAATATTGCT
CGCGATATTGTGGACGATGCGCATGCGGGCCGCTGTTATCTGCCGGCAAGCTGGCTGGAGCATGAAGGTC
TGAACAAAGAGAATTATGCGGCACCTGAAAACCGTCAGGCGCTGAGCCGTATCGCCCGTCGTTTGGTGCA
GGAAGCAGAACCTTACTATTTGTCTGCCACAGCCGGCCTGGCAGGGTTGCCCCTGCGTTCCGCCTGGGCA
ATCGCTACGGCGAAGCAGGTTTACCGGAAAATAGGTGTCAAAGTTGAACAGGCCGGTCAGCAAGCCTGGG
ATCAGCGGCAGTCAACGACCACGCCCGAAAAATTAACGCTGCTGCTGGCCGCCTCTGGTCAGGCCCTTAC
TTCCCGGATGCGGGCTCATCCTCCCCGCCCTGCGCATCTCTGGCAGCGCCCGCTCTAGGCTTACTATAAG
GATGTTTGCAATGAAACCAACTACGGTAATTGGTGCAGGCTTCGGTGGCCTGGCACTGGCAATTCGTCTA
CAAGCTGCGGGGATCCCCGTCTTACTGCTTGAACAACGTGATAAACCCGGCGGTCGGGCTTATGTCTACG
AGGATCAGGGGTTTACCTTTGATGCAGGCCCGACGGTTATCACCGATCCCAGTGCCATTGAAGAACTGTT
TGCACTGGCAGGAAAACAGTTAAAAGAGTATGTCGAACTGCTGCCGGTTACGCCGTTTTACCGCCTGTGT
TGGGAGTCAGGGAAGGTCTTTAATTACGATAACGATCAAACCCGGCTCGAAGCGCAGATTCAGCAGTTTA
ATCCCCGCGATGTCGAAGGTTATCGTCAGTTTCTGGACTATTCACGCGCGGTGTTTAAAGAAGGCTATCT
AAAGCTCGGTACTGTCCCTTTTTTATCGTTCAGAGACATGCTTCGCGCCGCACCTCAACTGGCGAAACTG
CAGGCATGGAGAAGCGTTTACAGTAAGGTTGCCAGTTACATCGAAGATGAACATCTGCGCCAGGCGTTTT
CTTTCCACTCGCTGTTGGTGGGCGGCAATCCCTTCGCCACCTCATCCATTTATACGTTGATACACGCGCT
GGAGCGTGAGTGGGGCGTCTGGTTTCCGCGTGGCGGCACCGGCGCATTAGTTCAGGGGATGATAAAGCTG
TTTCAGGATCTGGGTGGCGAAGTCGTGTTAAACGCCAGAGTCAGCCATATGGAAACGACAGGAAACAAGA
TTGAAGCCGTGCATTTAGAGGACGGTCGCAGGTTCCTGACGCAAGCCGTCGCGTCAAATGCAGATGTGGT
TCATACCTATCGCGACCTGTTAAGCCAGCACCCTGCCGCGGTTAAGCAGTCCAACAAACTGCAGACTAAG
CGCATGAGTAACTCTCTGTTTGTGCTCTATTTTGGTTTGAATCACCATCATGATCAGCTCGCGCATCACA
CGGTTTGTTTCGGCCCGCGTTACCGCGAGCTGATTGACGAAATTTTTAATCATGATGGCCTCGCAGAGGA
CTTCTCACTTTATCTGCACGCGCCCTGTGTCACGGATTCGTCACTGGCGCCTGAAGGTTGCGGCAGTTAC
TATGTGTTGGCGCCGGTGCCGCATTTAGGCACCGCGAACCTCGACTGGACGGTTGAGGGGCCAAAACTAC
GCGACCGTATTTTTGCGTACCTTGAGCAGCATTACATGCCTGGCTTACGGAGTCAGCTGGTCACGCACCG
GATGTTTACGCCGTTTGATTTTCGCGACCAGCTTAATGCCTATCATGGCTCAGCCTTTTCTGTGGAGCCC
GTTCTTACCCAGAGCGCCTGGTTTCGGCCGCATAACCGCGATAAAACCATTACTAATCTCTACCTGGTCG
GCGCAGGCACGCATCCCGGCGCAGGCATTCCTGGCGTCATCGGCTCGGCAAAAGCGACAGCAGGTTTGAT
GCTGGAGGATCTGATATGAGCTTTTACCCAGGAGACAGAGAATGCAACCGCATTATGATCTGATTCTCGT
GGGGGCTGGACTCGCGAATGGCCTTATCGCCCTGCGACTTCAGCAGCAGCAACCTGATATGCGTATTTTG
CTTATCGACGCCGCACCCCAGGCGGGCGGGAATCATACGTGGTCATTTCACCACGATGATTTGACTGAGA
GCCAACATCGTTGGATAGCTCCGCTGGTGGTTCATCACTGGCCCGACTATCAGGTACGCTTTCCCACACG
CCGTCGTAAGCTGAACAGCGGCTACTTTTGTATTACTTCTCAGCGTTTCGCTGAGGTTTTACAGCGACAG
TTTGGCCCGCACTTGTGGATGGATACCGCGGTCGCAGAGGTTAATGCGGAATCTGTTCGGTTGAAAAAGG
GTCAGGTTATCGGTGCCCGCGCGGTGATTGACGGGCGGGGTTATGCGGCAAATTCAGCACTGAGCGTGGG
CTTCCAGGCGTTTATTGGCCAGGAATGGCGATTGAGTCACCCGCATGGTTTATCATCTCCGATTATCATG
GATGCCACGGTCGATCAGCAAAATGGTTATCGCTTCGTGTACAGCCTGCCGCTCTCGCCGACCAGATTGT
TAATTGAAGATACGCACTATATTGATAATGCGACATTAGATCCTGAATGCGCGCGGCAAAATATTTGCGA
CTATGCCGCGCAACAGGGTTGGCAGCTTCAGACACTGCTGCGAGAAGAACAGGGCGCCTTACCCATTACT
CTGTCGGGCAATGCCGACGCATTCTGGCAGCAGCGCCCCCTGGCCTGTAGTGGATTACGTGCCGGTCTGT
TCCATCCTACCACCGGCTATTCACTGCCGCTGGCGGTTGCCGTGGCCGACCGCCTGAGTGCACTTGATGT
CTTTACGTCGGCCTCAATTCACCATGCCATTACGCATTTTGCCCGCGAGCGCTGGCAGCAGCAGGGCTTT
TTCCGCATGCTGAATCGCATGCTGTTTTTAGCCGGACCCGCCGATTCACGCTGGCGGGTTATGCAGCGTT
TTTATGGTTTACCTGAAGATTTAATTGCCCGTTTTTATGCGGGAAAACTCACGCTGACCGATCGGCTACG
TATTCTGAGCGGCAAGCCGCCTGTTCCGGTATTAGCAGCATTGCAAGCCATTATGACGACTCATCGTTAA
GCTTCAGAGGAGGAATTAAGTAATGAGTTTTGATATTGCCAAATACCCGACCCTGGCACTGGTCGACTCC
ACCCAGGAGTTACGACTGTTGCCGAAAGAGAGTTTACCGAAACTCTGCGACGAACTGCGCCGCTATTTAC
TCGACAGCGTGAGCCGTTCCAGCGGGCACTTCGCCTCCGGGCTGGGCACGGTCGAACTGACCGTGGCGCT
GCACTATGTCTACAACACCCCGTTTGACCAATTGATTTGGGATGTGGGGCATCAGGCTTATCCGCATAAA
ATTTTGACCGGACGCCGCGACAAAATCGGCACCATCCGTCAGAAAGGCGGTCTGCACCCGTTCCCGTGGC
GCGGCGAAAGCGAATATGACGTATTAAGCGTCGGGCATTCATCAACCTCCATTAGTGCCGGAATTGGTAT
TGCGGTTGCTGCCGAAAAAGAAGGCAAAAATCGCCGCACCGTCTGTGTCATTGGCGATGGCGCGATTACC
GCAGGCATGGCGTTTGAAGCGATGAATCACGCGGGCGATATCCGTCCTGATATGCTGGTGATTCTCAACG
ACAATGAAATGTCGATTTCCGAAAATGTCGGCGCGCTCAACAACCATCTGGCACAGCTGCTTTCCGGTAA
GCTTTACTCTTCACTGCGCGAAGGCGGGAAAAAAGTTTTCTCTGGCGTGCCGCCAATTAAAGAGCTGCTC
AAACGCACCGAAGAACATATTAAAGGCATGGTAGTGCCTGGCACGTTGTTTGAGGAGCTGGGCTTTAACT
ACATCGGCCCGGTGGACGGTCATGATGTGCTGGGGCTTATCACCACGCTAAAGAACATGCGCGACCTGAA
AGGCCCGCAGTTCCTGCATATCATGACCAAAAAAGGTCGTGGTTATGAACCGGCAGAAAAAGACCCGATC
ACTTTCCATGCCGTGCTAAATTTGATCCCTCCAGCGGTTGTTTGCCGAAAAGTAGCGGCGGTTTGCCGAG
CTATTCAAAAATCTTTGGCGACTGGTTGTGCGAAACGGCAGCGAAAGACAACAAGCTGATGGCGATTACT
CCGGCGATGCGTGAAGGTTCCGGCATGGTCGAGTTTTCACGTAAATTCCCGGATCGCTACTTCGACGTGG
CAATTGCCGAGCAACATGCGGTGACCTTTGCTGCGGGTCTGGCGATTGGTGGGTACAAACCCATTGTCGC
GATTTACTCCACTTTCCTGCAACGCGCCTATGATCAGGTGCTGCATGACGTGGCGATTCAAAAGCTTCCG
GTCCTGTTCGCCATCGACCGCGCGGGCATTGTTGGTGCTGACGGTCAAACCCATCAGGGTGCTTTTGATC
TCTCTTACCTGCGCTGCATACCGGAAATGGTCATTATGACCCCGAGCGATGAAAACGAATGTCGCCAGAT
GCTCTATACCGGCTATCACTATAACGATGGCCCGTCAGCGGTGCGCTACCCGCGTGGCAACGCGGTCGGC
GTGGAACTGACGCCGCTGGAAAAACTACCAATTGGCAAAGGCATTGTGAAGCGTCGTGGCGAGAAACTGG
CGATCCTTAACTTTGGTACGCTGATGCCAGAAGCGGCGAAAGTCGCCGAATCGCTGAACGCCACGCTGGT
CGATATGCGTTTTGTGAAACCGCTTGATGAAGCGTTAATTCTGGAAATGGCCGCCAGCCATGAAGCGCTG
GTCACCGTAGAAGAAAACGCCATTATGGGCGGCGCAGGCAGCGGCGTGAACGAAGTGCTGATGGCCCATC
GTAAACCAGTACCCGTGCTGAACATTGGCCTGCCGGACTTCTTTATTCCGCAAGGAACTCAGGAAGAAAT
GCGCGCCGAACTCGGCCTCGATGCCGCTGGTATGGAAGCCAAAATCAAGGCCTGGCTGGCATAAGCTTTG
TGTGAGGAGATGTCGAATGAGCGCACATGCCCTGCCCAAGGCAGATCTGACCGCCACCAGCCTGATCGTA
TCGGGCGGCATCATCGCCGCTTGGCTGGCCCTGCATGTGCATGCGCTGTGGTTTCTGGACGCAGCGGCGC
ATCCCATCCTGGCGATCGCAAATTTCCTGGGGCTGACCTGGCTGTCGGTCGGATTGTTCATCATCGCGCA
TGACGCGATGCACGGGTCGGTGGTGCCGGGGCGTCCGCGCGCCAATGCGGCGATGGGCCAGCTTGTCCTG
TGGCTGTATGCCGGATTTTCGTGGCGCAAGATGATCGTCAAGCACATGGCCCATCACCGCCATGCCGGAA
CCGACGACGACCCCGATTTCGACCATGGCGGCCCGGTCCGCTGGTACGCCCGCTTCATCGGCACCTATTT
CGGCTGGCGCGAGGGGCTGCTTCTGCCCGTCATCGTGACGGTCTATGCGCTGATCCTTGGGGATCGCTGG
ATGTACGTGGTATTCTGGCCGCTGCCGTCGATCCTGGCGTCGATCCAGCTGTTCGTGTTCGGCACCTGGC
TGCCGCACCGCCCCGGCCACGACGCGTTCCCGGACCGCCACAATGCGCGGTCGTCGCGGATCAGCGACCC
CGTGTCGCTGCTGACCTGTTTTCACTTTGGCGGTTATCATCACGAACACCACCTGCACCCGACGGTGCCG
TGGTGGCGCCTGCCCAGCACCCGCACCAAGGGCGACACCGCATAAGCTTGAGCTGAGGAGATTTTGAATG
CAAACGGAACACGTCATTTTATTGAATGCACAGGGAGTTCCCACGGGTACGCTGGAAAAGTATGCCGCAC
ACACGGCAGACACCCGCTTACATCTCGCGTTCTCCAGTTGGCTGTTTAATGCCAAAGGACAATTATTAGT
TACCCGCCGCGCACTGAGCAAAAAAGCATGGCCTGGCGTGTGGACTAACTCGGTTTGTGGGCACCCACAA
CTGGGAGAAAGCAACGAGGACGCAGTGATCCGCCGTTGCCGTTATGAGCTTGGCGTGGAAATTACGCCTC
CTGAATCTATCTATCCTGACTTTCGCTACCGCGCCACCGATCCGAGTGGCATTGTGGAAAATGAAGTGTG
TCCGGTATTTGCCGCACGCACCACTAGTGCGTTACAGATCAATGATGATGAAGTGATGGATTATCAATGG
TGTGATTTAGCAGATGTATTACACGGTATTGATGCAACGCCGTGGGCGTTCAGTCCGTGGATGGTGATGC
AGGCGACAAATCGCGAAGCCAGAAAACGATTATCTGCATTTACCCAGCTTAAATAAGCTTTGCCTCAGGA
TTTTTGAAATGACGGTCTGCGCAAAAAAACACGTTCATCTCACTCGCGATGCTGCGGAGCAGTTACTGGC
TGATATTGATCGACGCCTTGATCAGTTATTGCCCGTGGAGGGAGAACGGGATGTTGTGGGTGCCGCGATG
CGTGAAGGTGCGCTGGCACCGGGAAAACGTATTCGCCCCATGTTGCTGTTGCTGACCGCCCGCGATCTGG
GTTGCGCTGTCAGCCATGACGGATTACTGGATTTGGCCTGTGCGGTGGAAATGGTCCACGCGGCTTCGCT
GATCCTTGACGATATGCCCTGCATGGACGATGCGAAGCTGCGGCGCGGACGCCCTACCATTCATTCTCAT
TACGGAGAGCATGTGGCAATACTGGCGGCGGTTGCCTTGCTGAGTAAAGCCTTTGGCGTAATTGCCGATG
CAGATGGCCTCACGCCGCTGGCAAAAAATCGGGCGGTTTCTGAACTGTCAAACGCCATCGGCATGCAAGG
ATTGGTTCAGGGTCAGTTCAAGGATCTGTCTGAAGGGGATAAGCCGCGCAGCGCTGAAGCTATTTTGATG
ACGAATCACTTTAAAACCAGCACGCTGTTTTGTGCCTCGATGCAGATGGCCTCGATTGTTGCGAATGCCT
CCAGCGAAGCGCGTGATTGCCTGCATCGTTTTTCACTTGATCTTGGTCAGGCATTTCAACTGCTGGACGA
TTTGACCGATGGCATGACCGACACCGGTAAGGATAGCAATCAGGACGCCGGTAAATCGACGCTGGTCAAT
CTGTTAGGCCCGAGGGCGGTTGAAGAACGTCTGAGACAACATCTTCAGCTTGCCAGTGAGCATCTCTCTG
CGGCCTGCCAACACGGGCACGCCACTCAACATTTTATTCAGGCCTGGTTTGACAAAAAACTCGCTGCCGT
CAGTTAAGCTTGCAAGAATTCAAGCTTGGAGTACGTTAATTAGTTGTCTGTTTTAAGCCCCGTGCTCTCC
GCCGGGGCTTTTTTATTAAAAACCACTCAAGTGGGTCTCAGGGACACGAA
Features (pLannotate 1.2.2; 16 found; start..end, strand, type, name):
     26..50      +  misc_feature   RB T-DNA repeat: right border repeat from nopaline C58 T-DNA
    165..4771    +  misc_feature   pRi replicator region: replicator region from Agrobacterium plasmid pRiA 4b
   4778..4882    +  promoter       AmpR promoter: bla
   4883..5677    +  CDS            KanR: aminoglycoside phosphotransferase; aphA-3; confers resistance to kanamycin
   5699..6244    +  rep_origin     p15A ori: Plasmids containing the medium-copy-number p15A origin of replication can be propagated in E. coli cells that contain a second plasmid with the ColE1 origin.
   6332..6387    +  rep_origin     RSF ori (fragment): Plasmids containing the RSF 1030 origin of replication can be propagated in E. coli cells that contain additional plasmids with compatible origins.
   6486..6507    -  misc_feature   bom (fragment): basis of mobility region from pBR322
   6618..6642    +  misc_feature   LB T-DNA repeat: left border repeat from nopaline C58 T-DNA
   6969..7895    +  CDS            crtB: CRTB_PANAN - Experimental evidence at protein level: Swiss-Prot protein existence level 1. Involved in the biosynthesis of carotenoids. Catalyzes the condensation of two molecules of geranylgeranyl diphosphate (GGPP) to give prephytoene diphosphate (PPPP) and the subsequent rearrangement of the cyclopropylcarbinyl intermediate to yield the 15-cis-phytoene isomer. From Pantoea ananas (Erwinia uredovora).
   7921..9396    +  CDS            crtI: CRTI_PANAN - Experimental evidence at protein level: Swiss-Prot protein existence level 1. Converts 15-cis-phytoene into all-trans-lycopene via the intermediary of all-trans-phytofluene, all-trans-zeta-carotene and all- trans-neurosporene, by the introduction of four double bonds. From Pantoea ananas (Erwinia uredovora).
   9422..10567   +  CDS            crtY: CRTY_PANAN - Experimental evidence at protein level: Swiss-Prot protein existence level 1. Catalyzes the double cyclization reaction which converts lycopene to beta-carotene. From Pantoea ananas (Erwinia uredovora).
  10593..11495   +  CDS            dxs (fragment): DXS_ECOLI - Also known as yajP. Experimental evidence at protein level: Swiss-Prot protein existence level 1. Catalyzes the acyloin condensation reaction between C atoms 2 and 3 of pyruvate and glyceraldehyde 3-phosphate to yield 1-deoxy-D- xylulose-5-phosphate (DXP). From Escherichia coli (strain K12).
  11468..12451   +  CDS            dxs (fragment): DXS_ECOLI - Also known as yajP. Experimental evidence at protein level: Swiss-Prot protein existence level 1. Catalyzes the acyloin condensation reaction between C atoms 2 and 3 of pyruvate and glyceraldehyde 3-phosphate to yield 1-deoxy-D- xylulose-5-phosphate (DXP). From Escherichia coli (strain K12).
  12477..13202   +  CDS            crtW: CRTW_PARSN - Protein predicted: Swiss-Prot protein existence level 4. Converts beta-carotene to canthaxanthin via echinenone. From Paracoccus sp. (strain N81106 / MBIC 01143) (Agrobacterium aurantiacum).
  13228..13773   +  CDS            idi: IDI_ECOLI - Also known as ygfV. Experimental evidence at protein level: Swiss-Prot protein existence level 1. Catalyzes the 1,3-allylic rearrangement of the homoallylic substrate isopentenyl (IPP) to its highly electrophilic allylic isomer, dimethylallyl diphosphate (DMAPP). From Escherichia coli (strain K12).
  13799..14704   +  CDS            crtE: CRTE_PANAN - Protein inferred from homology: Swiss-Prot protein existence level 3. Catalyzes the condensation of farnesyl diphosphate (FPP) and isopentenyl diphosphate (IPP) to yield geranylgeranyl diphosphate (GGPP) needed for biosynthesis of carotenoids and diterpenes. From Pantoea ananas (Erwinia uredovora).
