[The description below was written by a language model from this plasmid's Addgene catalogue record and pLannotate feature annotations shown in this document.]
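Description:
pAGM62636 is an empty, low-copy binary vector of the MoClo (modular Golden Gate) system, catalogued as a level P acceptor for plant transformation and derived from the backbone pAGM62602. The 14.8 kb plasmid carries two replication systems. A p15A origin supports maintenance in E. coli, and the large replicator region from the Agrobacterium plasmid pRiA4b allows stable propagation in Agrobacterium. Selection in bacteria is by kanamycin, through an aphA-3 aminoglycoside phosphotransferase gene driven by the bla (AmpR) promoter. Short fragments annotated as RSF ori and pBR322 bom appear to be backbone remnants.

The nopaline C58-type left and right T-DNA border repeats define the segment that Agrobacterium would transfer into plant cells. On the circular map, the replication and resistance functions lie in the arc from the right border to the left border, outside the T-DNA. The arc from the left border round to the right border currently holds a bacterial carotenoid operon: crtE, crtB, crtI and crtY from Pantoea ananatis, crtW from Paracoccus, and E. coli dxs and idi, which boost isoprenoid precursor supply. Together these enzymes convert central metabolites through lycopene and beta-carotene to canthaxanthin.

No insert is recorded, so this cassette most plausibly serves as a visual dropout marker, as is usual in MoClo acceptors. Colonies keeping the parental vector would be pigmented, while those in which an assembled multigene construct has replaced the operon would be white. The record does not state this role, nor does it annotate the Type IIS sites or the promoter driving the operon. The associated publication concerns engineering betalain biosynthesis in tomato, consistent with using the vector to deliver large multigene assemblies to plants.
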