Addgene plasmid #169095: pAGM62636
Purpose: (Empty Backbone) Low copy MoClo level P binary vector for plant transformation
Depositing lab: Sylvestre Marillonnet. Depositing organization: Leibniz Institute of Plant Biochemistry (IPB). Publication: Engineering Betalain Biosynthesis in Tomato for High Level Betanin Production in Fruits. Grutzner R, Schubert R, Horn C, Yang C, Vogt T, Marillonnet S. Front Plant Sci. 2021 Jun 9;12:682443. doi: 10.3389/fpls.2021.682443. eCollection 2021. PubMed 34177999.
Backbone
  Vector backbone: pAGM62602
  Backbone manufacturer: Sylvestre Marillonnet
  Vector type: Plant Expression ; MoClo Cloning Vector
Growth in bacteria
  Bacterial resistance: Kanamycin, 50 μg/mL
  Growth temperature: 37°C
  Growth strain: DH5alpha
  Copy number: Low Copy
Gene/Insert
  Gene/Insert name: None
Terms and licenses: Academic/Nonprofit Terms; Industry Terms: Not Available to Industry
How to cite: pAGM62636 was a gift from Sylvestre Marillonnet (Addgene plasmid # 169095 ; http://n2t.net/addgene:169095 ; RRID:Addgene_169095)
